>Addgene plasmid #176893 | pSBbi-moxGFP-P2A-T2A-Puro | addgene full sequence | sequence record 348395 | Addgene NGS Result
TATAGGGATCCAATTTTAACAAAATATTAACGCTTACAATTTCCTGATGCGGTATTTTCTCCTTACGCAT
CTGTGCGGTATTTCACACCGCATCAGGTGGCACTTTTCGGGGAAATGTGCGCGGAACCCCTATTTGTTTA
TTTTTCTAAATACATTCAAATATGTATCCGCTCATGAGACAATAACCCTGATAAATGCTTCAATAATATT
GAAAAAGGAAGAGTATGAGTATTCAACATTTCCGTGTCGCCCTTATTCCCTTTTTTGCGGCATTTTGCCT
TCCTGTTTTTGCTCACCCAGAAACGCTGGTGAAAGTAAAAGATGCTGAAGATCAGTTGGGTGCACGAGTG
GGTTACATCGAACTGGATCTCAACAGCGGTAAGATCCTTGAGAGTTTTCGCCCCGAAGAACGTTTTCCAA
TGATGAGCACTTTTAAAGTTCTGCTATGTGGCGCGGTATTATCCCGTATTGACGCCGGGCAAGAGCAACT
CGGTCGCCGCATACACTATTCTCAGAATGACTTGGTTGAGTACTCACCAGTCACAGAAAAGCATCTTACG
GATGGCATGACAGTAAGAGAATTATGCAGTGCTGCCATAACCATGAGTGATAACACTGCGGCCAACTTAC
TTCTGACAACGATCGGAGGACCGAAGGAGCTAACCGCTTTTTTGCACAACATGGGGGATCATGTAACTCG
CCTTGATCGTTGGGAACCGGAGCTGAATGAAGCCATACCAAACGACGAGCGTGACACCACGATGCCTGTA
GCAATGGCAACAACGTTGCGCAAACTATTAACTGGCGAACTACTTACTCTAGCTTCCCGGCAACAATTAA
TAGACTGGATGGAGGCGGATAAAGTTGCAGGACCACTTCTGCGCTCGGCCCTTCCGGCTGGCTGGTTTAT
TGCTGATAAATCTGGAGCCGGTGAGCGTGGGTCTCGCGGTATCATTGCAGCACTGGGGCCAGATGGTAAG
CCCTCCCGTATCGTAGTTATCTACACGACGGGGAGTCAGGCAACTATGGATGAACGAAATAGACAGATCG
CTGAGATAGGTGCCTCACTGATTAAGCATTGGTAACTGTCAGACCAAGTTTACTCATATATACTTTAGAT
TGATTTAAAACTTCATTTTTAATTTAAAAGGATCTAGGTGAAGATCCTTTTTGATAATCTCATGACCAAA
ATCCCTTAACGTGAGTTTTCGTTCCACTGAGCGTCAGACCCCGTAGAAAAGATCAAAGGATCTTCTTGAG
ATCCTTTTTTTCTGCGCGTAATCTGCTGCTTGCAAACAAAAAAACCACCGCTACCAGCGGTGGTTTGTTT
GCCGGATCAAGAGCTACCAACTCTTTTTCCGAAGGTAACTGGCTTCAGCAGAGCGCAGATACCAAATACT
GTTCTTCTAGTGTAGCCGTAGTTAGGCCACCACTTCAAGAACTCTGTAGCACCGCCTACATACCTCGCTC
TGCTAATCCTGTTACCAGTGGCTGCTGCCAGTGGCGATAAGTCGTGTCTTACCGGGTTGGACTCAAGACG
ATAGTTACCGGATAAGGCGCAGCGGTCGGGCTGAACGGGGGGTTCGTGCACACAGCCCAGCTTGGAGCGA
ACGACCTACACCGAACTGAGATACCTACAGCGTGAGCTATGAGAAAGCGCCACGCTTCCCGAAGGGAGAA
AGGCGGACAGGTATCCGGTAAGCGGCAGGGTCGGAACAGGAGAGCGCACGAGGGAGCTTCCAGGGGGAAA
CGCCTGGTATCTTTATAGTCCTGTCGGGTTTCGCCACCTCTGACTTGAGCGTCGATTTTTGTGATGCTCG
TCAGGGGGGCGGAGCCTATGGAAAAACGCCAGCAACGCGGCCTTTTTACGGTTCCTGGCCTTTTGCTGGC
CTTTTGCTCACATGTTCTTTCCTGCGTTATCCCCTGATTCTGTGGATAACCGTATTACCGCCTTTGAGTG
AGCTGATACCGCTCGCCGCAGCCGAACGACCGAGCGCAGCGAGTCAGTGAGCGAGGAAGCGGATCCCTAT
ACAGTTGAAGTCGGAAGTTTACATACACCTTAGCCAAATACATTTAAACTCACTTTTTCACAATTCCTGA
CATTTAATCCTAGTAAAAATTCCCTGTCTTAGGTCAGTTAGGATCACCACTTTATTTTAAGAATGTGAAA
TATCAGAATAATAGTAGAGAGAATGATTCATTTCAGCTTTTATTTCTTTCATCACATTCCCAGTGGGTCA
GAAGTTTACATACACTCGACTCCTCTGCAGAATGCGGCGATGTTTCGGTAAGGGGTCCCGAGTAGCTAGT
TCATGGCAGCCAGCATATGGCATATGTTGCCAAACTCTAAACCAAATACTCATTCTGATGTTTTAAATGA
TTTGCCCTCCCATATGTCCTTCCGAGTGAGAGACACAAAAAATTCCAACACACTATTGCAATGAAAATAA
ATTTCCTTTATTAGCCAGAAGTCAGATGCTCAAGGGGCTTCATGATGTCCCCATAATTTTTGGCAGAGGG
AAAAAGATCTCAGTGGTATTTGTGAGCCAGGGCATTGGCCACACCAGCCACCACCTTCTGATAGGCAGCC
TGCACCTGAGGAGTGAATTCACGACAGGCCTTCGAATCAGGCACCGGGCTTGCGGGTCATGCACCAGGTG
CGCGGTCCTTCGGGCACCTCGACGTCGGCGGTGACGGTGAAGCCGAGCCGCTCGTAGAAGGGGAGGTTGC
GGGGCGCGGAGGTCTCCAGGAAGGCGGGCACCCCGGCGCGCTCGGCCGCCTCCACTCCGGGGAGCACGAC
GGCGCTGCCCAGACCCTTGCCCTGGTGGTCGGGCGAGACGCCGACGGTGGCCAGGAACCACGCGGGCTCC
TTGGGCCGGTGCGGCGCCAGGAGGCCTTCCATCTGTTGCTGCGCGGCCAGCCGGGAACCGCTCAACTCGG
CCATGCGCGGGCCGATCTCGGCGAACACCGCCCCCGCTTCGACGCTCTCCGGCGTGGTCCAGACCGCCAC
CGCGGCGCCGTCGTCCGCGACCCACACCTTGCCGATGTCGAGCCCGACGCGCGTGAGGAAGAGTTCTTGC
AGCTCGGTGACCCGCTCGATGTGGCGGTCCGGATCGACGGTGTGGCGCGTGGCGGGGTAGTCGGCGAACG
CGGCGGCGAGGGTGCGTACGGCCCTGGGGACGTCGTCGCGGGTGGCGAGGCGCACCGTGGGCTTGTACTC
GGTCATGGTGGCCTCAGGTGCAGAGGTTTCTACAGGGAAAGAGAGAAAGGCTACAGTTAGTTTGCTGTGA
TGATGCTAAGTGCCGAGGTCAGATGTCTATGGATTGTACACGGAATCCCAACGCAGGAACCAAAAAACAC
TCACCCAAAAAAATGGCGCTAAGGCCGAGAGAAAGGCGAAGTTCCGTCTACGGCTATATACCTTGAAACA
GGGGCGGCAGAAGTGACGCAACGCGGTTGCGCGGACGGCTTCCTGTGTTTTCATTGGTCGAAGCGTTCTG
CGCGTGCGCAGAGATTCCCCAGGGAAGGCGGGCCCTCTTCCGAATGTCCAATCCGGACATTCTTCCGGTT
GGACCTCCGCGGTCAGCGCTGTGCCCGGCGAGAGATCACGTGGGGCGCGGAGGCGGTGCTGCTGGGGCAC
GGCCGTCCAGCCTCGGCGGCCATATTTTTGAGGGGCTGTTCATCTCGTTCACACGCTCTGTCCGCCATGT
TTGTGAGTGGAAGCGCCATTACCCCTTCAAGCGACTGAAGGCTGCAGGGCCTCTGGTGGCCCGCATGGGG
AGACCAGACCCGCCAGGCCCGCCTTTCCGCACTCAGTCCGGGCTTACTTTATTTTGTGAGACAGGGTCTC
GCCTAGAGGCTCCGGTGCCCGTCAGTGGGCAGAGCGCACATCGCCCACAGTCCCCGAGAAGTTGGGGGGA
GGGGTCGGCAATTGAACCGGTGCCTAGAGAAGGTGGCGCGGGGTAAACTGGGAAAGTGATGTCGTGTACT
GGCTCCGCCTTTTTCCCGAGGGTGGGGGAGAACCGTATATAAGTGCAGTAGTCGCCGTGAACGTTCTTTT
TCGCAACGGGTTTGCCGCCAGAACACAGGTAAGTGCCGTGTGTGGTTCCCGCGGGCCTGGCCTCTTTACG
GGTTATGGCCCTTGCGTGCCTTGAATTACTTCCACGCCCCTGGCTGCAGTACGTGATTCTTGATCCCGAG
CTTCGGGTTGGAAGTGGGTGGGAGAGTTCGAGGCCTTGCGCTTAAGGAGCCCCTTCGCCTCGTGCTTGAG
TTGAGGCCTGGCTTGGGCGCTGGGGCCGCCGCGTGCGAATCTGGTGGCACCTTCGCGCCTGTCTCGCTGC
TTTCGATAAGTCTCTAGCCATTTAAAATTTTTGATGACCTGCTGCGACGCTTTTTTTCTGGCAAGATAGT
CTTGTAAATGCGGGCCAAGATCTGCACACTGGTATTTCGGTTTTTGGGGCCGCGGGCGGCGACGGGGCCC
GTGCGTCCCAGCGCACATGTTCGGCGAGGCGGGGCCTGCGAGCGCGGCCACCGAGAATCGGACGGGGGTA
GTCTCAAGCTGGCCGGCCTGCTCTGGTGCCTGGCCTCGCGCCGCCGTGTATCGCCCCGCCCTGGGCGGCA
AGGCTGGCCCGGTCGGCACCAGTTGCGTGAGCGGAAAGATGGCCGCTTCCCGGCCCTGCTGCAGGGAGCT
CAAAATGGAGGACGCGGCGCTCGGGAGAGCGGGCGGGTGAGTCACCCACACAAAGGAAAAGGGCCTTTCC
GTCCTCAGCCGTCGCTTCATGTGACTCCACGGAGTACCGGGCGCCGTCCAGGCACCTCGATTAGTTCTCG
AGCTTTTGGAGTACGTCGTCTTTAGGTTGGGGGGAGGGGTTTTATGCGATGGAGTTTCCCCATACTGAGT
GGGTGGAGACTGAAGTTAGGCCAGCTTGGCACTTGATGTAATTCTCCTTGGAATTTGCCCTTTTTGAGTT
TGGATCTTGGTTCATTCTCAAGCCTCAGACAGTGGTTCAAAGTTTTTTTCTTCCATTTAAGGTGTCGTGA
AAACTACCCCAAGCTGGCCTCTGAGGCCACCATGGTGTCAAAGGGGGAGGAACTGTTTACTGGGGTCGTG
CCTATTCTGGTCGAACTGGATGGAGATGTCAACGGCCACAAATTCAGCGTGAGGGGAGAGGGAGAGGGCG
ACGCAACCAATGGCAAGCTGACACTGAAGTTCATCTCTACCACAGGCAAGCTGCCCGTGCCTTGGCCAAC
CCTGGTGACCACACTGACATACGGCGTGCAGAGCTTTTCCAGGTATCCTGACCACATGAAGAGACACGAT
TTCTTTAAGTCCGCCATGCCAGAGGGCTACGTGCAGGAGCGGACCATCTCTTTCAAGGACGATGGCACCT
ATAAGACACGCGCCGAGGTGAAGTTTGAGGGCGACACACTGGTGAACAGGATCGAGCTGAAGGGCATCGA
CTTCAAGGAGGATGGCAATATCCTGGGCCACAAGCTGGAGTACAACTTTAATAGCCACAACGTGTATATC
ACCGCCGATAAGCAGAAGAACGGCATCAAGGCCAATTTCAAGATCAGACACAATGTGGAGGACGGCTCCG
TGCAGCTGGCCGATCACTACCAGCAGAACACCCCAATCGGCGACGGACCAGTGCTGCTGCCCGATAATCA
CTATCTGTCTACACAGAGCAAGCTGTCCAAGGACCCCAACGAGAAGCGGGATCACATGGTGCTGCTGGAG
TTCGTGACCGCAGCAGGAATCACACACGGAATGGACGAGCTGTACAAGGGCTCTGGCGCCACCAACTTTA
GCCTGCTGAAGCAGGCAGGCGATGTGGAGGAGAATCCCGGCCCTGATATCGTCGACGGCAGCGGCGAGGG
AAGGGGCTCACTGCTGACTTGCGGCGATGTGGAGGAGAACCCAGGACCCGGGTAATCTAGAGCTCGCTGA
TCAGCCTCGACTGTGCCTTCTAGTTGCCAGCCATCTGTTGTTTGCCCCTCCCCCGTGCCTTCCTTGACCC
TGGAAGGTGCCACTCCCACTGTCCTTTCCTAATAAAATGAGGAAATTGCATCGCATTGTCTGAGTAGGTG
TCATTCTATTCTGGGGGGTGGGGTGGGGCAGGACAGCAAGGGGGAGGATTGGGAAGACAATAGCAGGCAT
GCTGGGGATGCGGTGGGCTCTATGGCTTCTGAGGCGGAAAGAACCAGCTGGGCCTACTAGATAGCGGACC
CCTTACCGAAACATCGCCGCATTCTGCAGAGGAGTCGAACTTAGTGTATGTAAACTTCTGACCCACTGGA
ATTGTGATACAGTGAATTATAAGTGAAATAATCTGTCTGTAAACAATTGTTGGAAAAATGACTTGTGTCA
TGCACAAAGTAGATGTCCTAACTGACTTGCCAAAACTATTGTTTGTTAACAAGAAATTTGTGGAGTAGTT
GAAAAACGAGTTTTAATGACTCCAACTTAAGTGTATGTAAACTTCCGACTTCAACTG
Features (pLannotate 1.2.2; 12 found; start..end, strand, type, name):
     12..42      +  rep_origin     M13 ori (fragment): M13 bacteriophage origin of replication; arrow indicates direction of (+) strand synthesis
     43..93      -  misc_feature   bom (fragment): basis of mobility region from pBR322
    120..224     +  promoter       AmpR promoter: bla
    225..1085    +  CDS            AmpR: β-lactamase; bla; confers resistance to ampicillin, carbenicillin, and related antibiotics
   1256..1844    +  rep_origin     ori: high-copy-number ColE1/pMB1/pBR322/pUC origin of replication
   2407..2462    -  polyA_signal   β-globin poly(A) signal: rabbit β-globin polyadenylation signal (Gil and Proudfoot, 1987)
   2533..2613    -  CDS            HBB (fragment): HBB_PONPY - Experimental evidence at transcript level: Swiss-Prot protein existence level 2. Involved in oxygen transport from the lung to the various peripheral tissues. From Pongo pygmaeus (Bornean orangutan).
   2627..3226    -  CDS            PuroR: puromycin N-acetyltransferase; pac from Streptomyces alboniger; confers resistance to puromycin
   3859..5040    +  promoter       EF-1α promoter: strong constitutive promoter for human elongation factor EF-1α
   5072..5788    +  CDS            moxGFP: moxGFP is a basic (constitutively fluorescent) green fluorescent protein published in 2015, derived from Aequorea victoria. It is reported to be a rapidly-maturing monomer.
   5961..6185    +  polyA_signal   bGH poly(A) signal: bovine growth hormone polyadenylation signal
   6189..6210    +  promoter       SV40 promoter (fragment): SV40 enhancer and early promoter
