[The description below was written by a language model from this plasmid's Addgene catalogue record and pLannotate feature annotations shown in this document.]
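Description:
pSBbi-moxGFP-P2A-T2A-Puro is a Sleeping Beauty transposon vector for mammalian expression, built on the bidirectional-promoter backbone pSBbi-Pur and totalling about 6.5 kb. In bacteria it is maintained as a high-copy plasmid through a ColE1/pUC-type origin and selected with ampicillin via the β-lactamase gene. The automated feature table does not annotate the Sleeping Beauty inverted repeats or the RPBSA promoter, although the catalogue entry identifies the plasmid as a transposon vector driven by EF1a/RPBSA.

The payload consists of two divergently oriented expression units. In one direction, the strong constitutive EF-1α promoter drives a synthetic, human- and mouse-codon-optimised moxGFP-P2A-T2A cassette terminated by a bGH polyadenylation signal. moxGFP is a monomeric, rapidly maturing green fluorescent protein derived from Aequorea victoria. The P2A and T2A self-cleaving peptide sequences that follow it are each accompanied by a pair of cloning sites (EcoRV/SalI and SmaI/XbaI), so that up to two further genes can be inserted in frame and produced as separate proteins from a single transcript along with the fluorescent reporter. In the opposite direction, the puromycin N-acetyltransferase gene, presumably under the RPBSA promoter named in the record, is followed by rabbit β-globin sequence and its poly(A) signal, providing puromycin selection in mammalian cells.

The vector can be used for transient transfection, but it was intended for co-transfection with a plasmid encoding the SB100 transposase. The transposase moves the transposon cassette into the genome, and puromycin selection then yields cell lines that stably express the genes of interest and are marked by green fluorescence.
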