Addgene plasmid #176893: pSBbi-moxGFP-P2A-T2A-Puro
Purpose: Sleeping Beauty transposon-based vector for mammalian polycistronic expression of moxGFP and two additional genes of interest
Depositing lab: Jorge Luis Arias-Arias. Depositing organization: Universidad de Costa Rica. Publication: MYC dosage compensation is mediated by miRNA-transcription factor interactions in aneuploid cancer. Acon M, Geiss C, Torres-Calvo J, Bravo-Estupinan D, Oviedo G, Arias-Arias JL, Rojas-Matey LA, Edwin B, Vasquez-Vargas G, Oses-Vargas Y, Guevara-Coto J, Segura-Castillo A, Siles-Canales F, Quiros-Barrantes S, Regnier-Vigouroux A, Mendes P, Mora-Rodriguez R. iScience. 2021 Nov 8;24(12):103407. doi: 10.1016/j.isci.2021.103407. eCollection 2021 Dec 17. PubMed 34877484.
Backbone
  Vector backbone: pSBbi-Pur (Addgene Plasmid #60523)
  Backbone manufacturer: Eric Kowarz
  Backbone size w/o insert (bp): 5857
  Total vector size (bp): 6496
  Modifications to backbone: Insertion of moxGFP-P2A-T2A construct
  Vector type: Mammalian Expression ; Transposon
  Selectable markers: Puromycin
Growth in bacteria
  Bacterial resistance: Ampicillin, 100 μg/mL
  Growth temperature: 37°C
  Growth strain: NEB Stable
  Copy number: High Copy
Gene/Insert
  Gene/Insert name: moxGFP-P2A-T2A
  Species: Synthetic
  Insert size (bp): 864
  Promoter: EF1a/RPBSA
  Tag / fusion protein: moxGFP (N terminal on insert)
  Cloning method: Restriction Enzyme; 5′ cloning site NcoI (not destroyed); 3′ cloning site XbaI (not destroyed)
  Sequencing primers: 5′ GCCTCAGACAGTGGTTCAAAG; 3′ AGGCACAGTCGAGGCTGAT
Terms and licenses: Academic/Nonprofit Terms; Industry Terms: Not Available to Industry
Depositor comments: The moxGFP-P2A-T2A construct was designed by Jorge L. Arias-Arias from Universidad de Costa Rica () It was codon optimized for human and mouse expression and includes two additional cloning sites (5' EcoRV - 3' SalI and 5' SmaI - 3' XbaI, see the map uploaded by the depositor) for the polycistronic expression of up to three genes: moxGFP and two more. This vector is suitable for transient transfection, but it was intended to be co-transfected with the transposase vector pCMV(CAT)T7-SB100 (Addgene Plasmid #34879) in order to generate mammalian cells with stable expression of the genes of interest. Enjoy!
How to cite: pSBbi-moxGFP-P2A-T2A-Puro was a gift from Jorge Luis Arias-Arias (Addgene plasmid # 176893 ; http://n2t.net/addgene:176893 ; RRID:Addgene_176893)
